LOCUS       Exported 9952 bp ds-DNA circular SYN 28-JUN-2019
DEFINITION  synthetic circular DNA
ACCESSION   .
VERSION     .
KEYWORDS    ED1L20-2 pSH-EFIRES-P-AtAFB2 new
SOURCE      synthetic DNA construct
  ORGANISM  synthetic DNA construct
REFERENCE   1 (bases 1 to 9952)
  AUTHORS   .
  TITLE     Direct Submission
  JOURNAL   Exported Saturday, July 6, 2019 from SnapGene Viewer 3.1.2
            http://www.snapgene.com
FEATURES             Location/Qualifiers
     source          1..9952
                     /organism="synthetic DNA construct"
                     /mol_type="other DNA"
     rep_origin      complement(306..894)
                     /direction=LEFT
                     /note="ori"
                     /note="high-copy-number ColE1/pMB1/pBR322/pUC origin of
                     replication"
     CDS             complement(1065..1925)
                     /codon_start=1
                     /gene="bla"
                     /product="beta-lactamase"
                     /note="AmpR"
                     /note="confers resistance to ampicillin, carbenicillin, and
                     related antibiotics"
                     /translation="MSIQHFRVALIPFFAAFCLPVFAHPETLVKVKDAEDQLGARVGYI
                     ELDLNSGKILESFRPEERFPMMSTFKVLLCGAVLSRIDAGQEQLGRRIHYSQNDLVEYS
                     PVTEKHLTDGMTVRELCSAAITMSDNTAANLLLTTIGGPKELTAFLHNMGDHVTRLDRW
                     EPELNEAIPNDERDTTMPVAMATTLRKLLTGELLTLASRQQLIDWMEADKVAGPLLRSA
                     LPAGWFIADKSGAGERGSRGIIAALGPDGKPSRIVVIYTTGSQATMDERNRQIAEIGAS
                     LIKHW"
     promoter        complement(1926..2030)
                     /gene="bla"
                     /note="AmpR promoter"
     rep_origin      2057..2512
                     /direction=RIGHT
                     /note="f1 ori"
                     /note="f1 bacteriophage origin of replication; arrow
                     indicates direction of (+) strand synthesis"
     misc_feature    2642..3832
                     /note="AAVS1-LH"
     polyA_signal    3858..3906
                     /note="synthetic polyadenylation signal"
     misc_feature    3920..4011
                     /note="pause site"
                     /note="RNA polymerase II transcriptional pause signal from
                     the human alpha-2 globin gene"
     promoter        4023..5185
                     /note="EF-1-alpha promoter"
                     /note="strong constitutive promoter for human elongation
                     factor EF-1-alpha"
     intron          4254..5176
                     /note="EF-1-alpha intron A"
                     /note="intron upstream of the start codon of human
                     EF-1-alpha"
     intron          5224..5356
                     /note="chimeric intron"
                     /note="chimera between introns from human beta-globin and
                     immunoglobulin heavy chain genes"
     promoter        5401..5419
                     /note="T7 promoter"
                     /note="promoter for bacteriophage T7 RNA polymerase"
     misc_feature    5446..7173
                     /note="AtAFB2"
     misc_feature    7209..7761
                     /note="IRES"
                     /note="internal ribosome entry site (IRES) of the
                     encephalomyocarditis virus (EMCV)"
     CDS             7761..8363
                     /codon_start=1
                     /gene="pac from Streptomyces"
                     /product="puromycin N-acetyltransferase"
                     /note="PuroR"
                     /note="confers resistance to puromycin"
                     /translation="MGTEYKPTVRLATRDDVPRAVRTLAAAFADYPATRHTVDPDRHIE
                     RVTELQELFLTRVGLDIGKVWVADDGAAVAVWTTPESVEAGAVFAEIGPRMAELSGSRL
                     AAQQQMEGLLAPHRPKEPAWFLATVGVSPDHQGKGLGSAVVLPGVEAAERAGVPAFLET
                     SAPRNLPFYERLGFTVTADVECPKDRATWCMTRKPGA"
     polyA_signal    8597..8678
                     /note="SV40 poly(A) signal"
                     /note="SV40 polyadenylation signal"
     misc_feature    8705..9946
                     /note="AAVS1-RH"
ORIGIN
        1 cgatgccctt gagagccttc aacccagtca gctccttccg gtgggcgcgg ggcatgacta
       61 tcgtcgccgc acttatgact gtcttcttta tcatgcaact cgtaggacag gtgccggcag
      121 cgctcttccg cttcctcgct cactgactcg ctgcgctcgg tcgttcggct gcggcgagcg
      181 gtatcagctc actcaaaggc ggtaatacgg ttatccacag aatcagggga taacgcagga
      241 aagaacatgt gagcaaaagg ccagcaaaag gccaggaacc gtaaaaaggc cgcgttgctg
      301 gcgtttttcc ataggctccg cccccctgac gagcatcaca aaaatcgacg ctcaagtcag
      361 aggtggcgaa acccgacagg actataaaga taccaggcgt ttccccctgg aagctccctc
      421 gtgcgctctc ctgttccgac cctgccgctt accggatacc tgtccgcctt tctcccttcg
      481 ggaagcgtgg cgctttctca atgctcacgc tgtaggtatc tcagttcggt gtaggtcgtt
      541 cgctccaagc tgggctgtgt gcacgaaccc cccgttcagc ccgaccgctg cgccttatcc
      601 ggtaactatc gtcttgagtc caacccggta agacacgact tatcgccact ggcagcagcc
      661 actggtaaca ggattagcag agcgaggtat gtaggcggtg ctacagagtt cttgaagtgg
      721 tggcctaact acggctacac tagaaggaca gtatttggta tctgcgctct gctgaagcca
      781 gttaccttcg gaaaaagagt tggtagctct tgatccggca aacaaaccac cgctggtagc
      841 ggtggttttt ttgtttgcaa gcagcagatt acgcgcagaa aaaaaggatc tcaagaagat
      901 cctttgatct tttctacggg gtctgacgct cagtggaacg aaaactcacg ttaagggatt
      961 ttggtcatga gattatcaaa aaggatcttc acctagatcc ttttaaatta aaaatgaagt
     1021 tttaaatcaa tctaaagtat atatgagtaa acttggtctg acagttacca atgcttaatc
     1081 agtgaggcac ctatctcagc gatctgtcta tttcgttcat ccatagttgc ctgactcccc
     1141 gtcgtgtaga taactacgat acgggagggc ttaccatctg gccccagtgc tgcaatgata
     1201 ccgcgagacc cacgctcacc ggctccagat ttatcagcaa taaaccagcc agccggaagg
     1261 gccgagcgca gaagtggtcc tgcaacttta tccgcctcca tccagtctat taattgttgc
     1321 cgggaagcta gagtaagtag ttcgccagtt aatagtttgc gcaacgttgt tgccattgct
     1381 acaggcatcg tggtgtcacg ctcgtcgttt ggtatggctt cattcagctc cggttcccaa
     1441 cgatcaaggc gagttacatg atcccccatg ttgtgcaaaa aagcggttag ctccttcggt
     1501 cctccgatcg ttgtcagaag taagttggcc gcagtgttat cactcatggt tatggcagca
     1561 ctgcataatt ctcttactgt catgccatcc gtaagatgct tttctgtgac tggtgagtac
     1621 tcaaccaagt cattctgaga atagtgtatg cggcgaccga gttgctcttg cccggcgtca
     1681 atacgggata ataccgcgcc acatagcaga actttaaaag tgctcatcat tggaaaacgt
     1741 tcttcggggc gaaaactctc aaggatctta ccgctgttga gatccagttc gatgtaaccc
     1801 actcgtgcac ccaactgatc ttcagcatct tttactttca ccagcgtttc tgggtgagca
     1861 aaaacaggaa ggcaaaatgc cgcaaaaaag ggaataaggg cgacacggaa atgttgaata
     1921 ctcatactct tcctttttca atattattga agcatttatc agggttattg tctcatgagc
     1981 ggatacatat ttgaatgtat ttagaaaaat aaacaaatag gggttccgcg cacatttccc
     2041 cgaaaagtgc cacctgnnnn nnnnnnnnnn nnnnnnnnnn nnnnnnnnnn nnnnnnnnnn
     2101 nnnnnnnnnn nnnnnnnnnn nnnnnnnnnn nnnnnnnnnn nnnnnnnnnn nnnnnnnnnn
     2161 nnnnnnnnnn nnnnnnnnnn cnnnnnnnnn nnnnnnnnnn nnnnnnnnnn nnnnnnnnnn
     2221 nnnnnnnnnn nnnnnnnnnn nnnnnnnnnn nnnnnnnnnn nnnnnnnnnn nnannnnnnn
     2281 nnnnnnnnnn nnnnnnnnnn nnnnnnnnnn nnnnnnnnnn nncctttgac gttggagtcc
     2341 acgttcttta atagtggact cttgttccaa actggaacaa cactcaaccc tatctcggtc
     2401 tattcttttg atttataagg gattttgccg atttcggcct attggttaaa aaatgagctg
     2461 atttaacaaa aatttaacgc gaattttaac aaaatattaa cgcttacaat ttgccattcg
     2521 ccattcaggc tgcgcaactg ttgggaaggg cgatcggtgc gggcctcttc gctattacgc
     2581 cagcccaagc taccatgata agtaagtaat attaaggtac gggaggtact tggagcggcc
     2641 gtcgacctac tctcttccgc attggagtcg ctttaactgg ccctggcttt ggcagcctgt
     2701 gctgacccat gcagtcctcc ttaccatccc tccctcgact tcccctcttc cgatgttgag
     2761 cccctccagc cggtcctgga ctttgtctcc ttccctgccc tgccctctcc tgaacctgag
     2821 ccagctccca tagctcagtc tggtctatct gcctggccct ggccattgtc actttgcgct
     2881 gccctcctct cgcccccgag tgcccttgct gtgccgccgg aactctgccc tctaacgctg
     2941 ccgtctctct cctgagtccg gaccactttg agctctactg gcttctgcgc cgcctctggc
     3001 ccactgtttc cccttcccag gcaggtcctg ctttctctga cctgcattct ctcccctggg
     3061 cctgtgccgc tttctgtctg cagcttgtgg cctgggtcac ctctacggct ggcccagatc
     3121 cttccctgcc gcctccttca ggttccgtct tcctccactc cctcttcccc ttgctctctg
     3181 ctgtgttgct gcccaaggat gctctttccg gagcacttcc ttctcggcgc tgcaccacgt
     3241 gatgtcctct gagcggatcc tccccgtgtc tgggtcctct ccgggcatct ctcctccctc
     3301 acccaacccc atgccgtctt cactcgctgg gttccctttt ccttctcctt ctggggcctg
     3361 tgccatctct cgtttcttag gatggccttc tccgacggat gtctcccttg cgtcccgcct
     3421 ccccttcttg taggcctgca tcatcaccgt ttttctggac aaccccaaag taccccgtct
     3481 ccctggcttt agccacctct ccatcctctt gctttctttg cctggacacc ccgttctcct
     3541 gtggattcgg gtcacctctc actcctttca tttgggcagc tcccctaccc cccttacctc
     3601 tctagtctgt gctagctctt ccagccccct gtcatggcat cttccagggg tccgagagct
     3661 cagctagtct tcttcctcca acccgggccc ctatgtccac ttcaggacag catgtttgct
     3721 gcctccaggg atcctgtgtc cccgagctgg gaccacctta tattcccagg gccggttaat
     3781 gtggctctgg ttctgggtac ttttatctgt cccctccacc ccacagtggg gcgcatgcgt
     3841 ggaattatca cctcgagaat aaaatatctt tattttcatt acatctgtgt gttggttttt
     3901 tgtgtgaatc gatagtacta acatacgctc tccatcaaaa caaaacgaaa caaaacaaac
     3961 tagcaaaata ggctgtcccc agtgcaagtg caggtgccag aacatttctc tactagtcgt
     4021 gaggctccgg tgcccgtcag tgggcagagc gcacatcgcc cacagtcccc gagaagttgg
     4081 ggggaggggt cggcaattga accggtgcct agagaaggtg gcgcggggta aactgggaaa
     4141 gtgatgtcgt gtactggctc cgcctttttc ccgagggtgg gggagaaccg tatataagtg
     4201 cagtagtcgc cgtgaacgtt ctttttcgca acgggtttgc cgccagaaca caggtaagtg
     4261 ccgtgtgtgg ttcccgcggg cctggcctct ttacgggtta tggcccttgc gtgccttgaa
     4321 ttacttccac ctggctccag tacgtgattc ttgatcccga gctggagcca ggggcgggcc
     4381 ttgcgcttta ggagcccctt cgcctcgtgc ttgagttgag gcctggcctg ggcgctgggg
     4441 ccgccgcgtg cgaatctggt ggcaccttcg cgcctgtctc gctgctttcg ataagtctct
     4501 agccatttaa aatttttgat gacctgctgc gacgcttttt ttctggcaag atagtcttgt
     4561 aaatgcgggc caggatctgc acactggtat ttcggttttt ggggccgcgg gcggcgacgg
     4621 ggcccgtgcg tcccagcgca catgttcggc gaggcggggc ctgcgagcgc ggccaccgag
     4681 aatcggacgg gggtagtctc aagctggccg gcctgctctg gtgcctggcc tcgcgccgcc
     4741 gtgtatcgcc ccgccctggg cggcaaggct ggcccggtcg gcaccagttg cgtgagcgga
     4801 aagatggccg cttcccggcc ctgctccagg gggctcaaaa tggaggacgc ggcgctcggg
     4861 agagcgggcg ggtgagtcac ccacacaaag gaaaggggcc tttccgtcct cagccgtcgc
     4921 ttcatgtgac tccacggagt accgggcgcc gtccaggcac ctcgattagt tctggagctt
     4981 ttggagtacg tcgtctttag gttgggggga ggggttttat gcgatggagt ttccccacac
     5041 tgagtgggtg gagactgaag ttaggccagc ttggcacttg atgtaattct ccttggaatt
     5101 tgcccttttt gagtttggat cttggttcat tctcaagcct cagacagtgg ttcaaagttt
     5161 ttttcttcca tttcaggtgt cgtgaacacg ggctgcagaa gttggtcgtg aggcactggg
     5221 caggtaagta tcaaggttac aagacaggtt taaggagacc aatagaaact gggcttgtcg
     5281 agacagagaa gactcttgcg tttctgatag gcacctattg gtcttactga catccacttt
     5341 gcctttctct ccacaggtgt ccactcccag ttcaattaca gctcttaagg ctagagtact
     5401 taatacgact cactataggc tagcgctacc ggactcagat ctaccatgaa ctactttccc
     5461 gatgaggtca ttgagcacgt ctttgatttc gtcacaagcc acaaggatag gaacgccatt
     5521 agcctggtct gtaagagctg gtacaagatc gagcggtatt ccagacagaa ggtgttcatc
     5581 ggcaactgct acgccatcaa tccagagagg ctgctgcgga gatttccctg tctgaagagc
     5641 ctgaccctga agggcaagcc ccacttcgcc gactttaacc tggtgcctca cgagtgggga
     5701 ggattcgtgc tgccatggat cgaggccctg gcacggtcca gagtgggcct ggaggagctg
     5761 aggctgaagc gcatggtggt gacagacgag tctctggagc tgctgtctcg gagcttcgtg
     5821 aacttcaaga gcctggtgct ggtgtcctgc gagggcttta ccacagatgg cctggcaagc
     5881 atcgcagcaa actgtaggca cctgcgggac ctggacctgc aggagaatga gatcgacgat
     5941 cacagaggcc agtggctgtc ctgcttcccc gatacctgta ccacactggt gacactgaac
     6001 tttgcctgcc tggagggcga gacaaatctg gtggccctgg agaggctggt ggcacgctct
     6061 cccaacctga agagcctgaa gctgaatagg gcagtgcctc tggacgcact ggcaagactg
     6121 atggcatgcg caccacagat cgtggatctg ggcgtgggct cctacgagaa cgaccctgat
     6181 tccgagtctt atctgaagct gatggccgtg atcaagaagt gtaccagcct gcgcagcctg
     6241 tccggcttcc tggaggcagc acctcactgc ctgtccgcct ttcacccaat ctgtcacaac
     6301 ctgacatccc tgaatctgtc ttacgccgcc gagatccacg gctcccacct gatcaagctg
     6361 atccagcact gcaagaagct gcagaggctg tggatcctgg actccatcgg cgataagggc
     6421 ctggaggtgg tggcctctac ctgtaaggag ctgcaggagc tgcgcgtgtt cccatctgac
     6481 ctgctgggag gaggaaacac cgcagtgaca gaggagggcc tggtggcaat ctctgccgga
     6541 tgccccaagc tgcacagcat cctgtatttt tgtcagcaga tgaccaacgc cgccctggtg
     6601 acagtggcca agaactgccc caatttcatc aggtttcgcc tgtgcatcct ggagcccaat
     6661 aagcctgacc acgtgacatc tcagcctctg gatgagggct tcggcgccat cgtgaaggcc
     6721 tgcaagagcc tgaggcgcct gtctctgagc ggcctgctga ccgaccaggt gttcctgtac
     6781 atcggcatgt atgccaacca gctggagatg ctgtctatcg cctttgccgg cgacacagat
     6841 aagggcatgc tgtacgtgct gaatggctgt aagaagatga agaagctgga gatcagagac
     6901 agcccttttg gcgataccgc cctgctggca gacgtgagca agtatgagac aatgcggagc
     6961 ctgtggatga gctcctgcga ggtgaccctg agcggctgta agagactggc cgagaaggcc
     7021 ccatggctga acgtggagat catcaacgag aatgacaaca ataggatgga ggagaatggc
     7081 cacgagggcc gccagaaggt ggataagctg tatctgtata ggaccgtcgt cgggactcgg
     7141 atggatgccc ccccctttgt ctggattctg taagcggccg ctctagccca attccgcccc
     7201 cccccctaac gttactggcc gaagccgctt ggaataaggc cggtgtgcgt ttgtctatat
     7261 gttattttcc accatattgc cgtcttttgg caatgtgagg gcccggaaac ctggccctgt
     7321 cttcttgacg agcattccta ggggtctttc ccctctcgcc aaaggaatgc aaggtctgtt
     7381 gaatgtcgtg aaggaagcag ttcctctgga agcttcttga agacaaacaa cgtctgtagc
     7441 gaccctttgc aggcagcgga accccccacc tggcgacagg tgcctctgcg gccaaaagcc
     7501 acgtgtataa gatacacctg caaaggcggc acaaccccag tgccacgttg tgagttggat
     7561 agttgtggaa agagtcaaat ggctctcctc aagcgtattc aacaaggggc tgaaggatgc
     7621 ccagaaggta ccccattgta tgggatctga tctggggcct cggtgcacat gctttacatg
     7681 tgtttagtcg aggttaaaaa aacgtctagg ccccccgaac cacggggacg tggttttcct
     7741 ttgaaaaaca cgatgataat atgggcaccg agtacaagcc cacggtgcgc ctcgccaccc
     7801 gcgacgacgt cccccgggcc gtacgcaccc tcgccgccgc gttcgccgac taccccgcca
     7861 cgcgccacac cgtcgacccg gaccgccaca tcgagcgggt caccgagctg caagaactct
     7921 tcctcacgcg cgtcgggctc gacatcggca aggtgtgggt cgcggacgac ggcgccgcgg
     7981 tggcggtctg gaccacgccg gagagcgtcg aagcgggggc ggtgttcgcc gagatcggcc
     8041 cgcgcatggc cgagttgagc ggttcccggc tggccgcgca gcaacagatg gaaggcctcc
     8101 tggcgccgca ccggcccaag gagcccgcgt ggttcctggc caccgtcggc gtctcgcccg
     8161 accaccaggg caagggtctg ggcagcgccg tcgtgctccc cggagtggag gcggccgagc
     8221 gcgccggggt gcccgccttc ctggagacct ccgcgccccg caacctcccc ttctacgagc
     8281 ggctcggctt caccgtcacc gccgacgtcg agtgcccgaa ggaccgcgcg acctggtgca
     8341 tgacccgcaa gcccggtgcc tgacgcccgc cccacgaccc gcagcgcccg accgaaagga
     8401 gcgcacgacc ccatggctcc gaccgaagcc acccggggcg gccccgccga ccccgcaccc
     8461 gcccccgagg cccaccgact ctagctagag gatcataatc agccatacca catttgtaga
     8521 ggttttactt gctttaaaaa acctcccaca cctccccctg aacctgaaac ataaaatgaa
     8581 tgcaattgtt gttgttaact tgtttattgc agcttataat ggttacaaat aaagcaatag
     8641 catcacaaat ttcacaaata aagcattttt ttcactgcat tctagttgtg gtttgtccat
     8701 gcatcactag ggacaggatt ggtgacagaa aagccccatc cttaggcctc ctccttccta
     8761 gtctcctgat attgggtcta acccccacct cctgttaggc agattcctta tctggtgaca
     8821 cacccccatt tcctggagcc atctctctcc ttgccagaac ctctaaggtt tgcttacgat
     8881 ggagccagag aggatcctgg gagggagagc ttggcagggg gtgggaggga agggggggat
     8941 gcgtgacctg cccggttctc agtggccacc ctgcgctacc ctctcccaga acctgagctg
     9001 ctctgacgcg gctgtctggt gcgtttcact gatcctggtg ctgcagcttc cttacacttc
     9061 ccaagaggag aagcagtttg gaaaaacaaa atcagaataa gttggtcctg agttctaact
     9121 ttggctcttc acctttctag tccccaattt atattgttcc tccgtgcgtc agttttacct
     9181 gtgagataag gccagtagcc agccccgtcc tggcagggct gtggtgagga ggggggtgtc
     9241 cgtgtggaaa actccctttg tgagaatggt gcgtcctagg tgttcaccag gtcgtggccg
     9301 cctctactcc ctttctcttt ctccatcctt ctttccttaa agagtcccca gtgctatctg
     9361 ggacatattc ctccgcccag agcagggtcc cgcttcccta aggccctgct ctgggcttct
     9421 gggtttgagt ccttggcaag cccaggagag gcgctcaggc ttccctgtcc cccttcctcg
     9481 tccaccatct catgcccctg gctctcctgc cccttcccta caggggttcc tggctctgct
     9541 cttcagactg agccccgttc ccctgcatcc ccgttcccct gcatccccct tcccctgcat
     9601 cccccagagg ccccaggcca cctacttggc ctggacccca cgagaggcca ccccagccct
     9661 gtctaccagg ctgccttttg ggtggattct cctccaactg tggggtgact gcttggcaaa
     9721 ctcactcttc ggggtatccc aggaggcctg gagcattggg gtgggctggg gttcagagag
     9781 gagggattcc cttctcaggt tacgtggcca agaagcaggg gagctgggtt tgggtcaggt
     9841 ctgggtgtgg ggtgaccagc ttatgctgtt tgcccaggac agcctagttt tagcgctgaa
     9901 accctcagtc ctaggaaaac agggatggtt ggtcactgtc tctgggctcg ac
//
