>Addgene plasmid #129715 | pSH-EFIRES-P-AtAFB2 | addgene full sequence | sequence record 254833 | Addgene NGS Result
CGATGCCCTTGAGAGCCTTCAACCCAGTCAGCTCCTTCCGGTGGGCGCGGGGCATGACTATCGTCGCCGC
ACTTATGACTGTCTTCTTTATCATGCAACTCGTAGGACAGGTGCCGGCAGCGCTCTTCCGCTTCCTCGCT
CACTGACTCGCTGCGCTCGGTCGTTCGGCTGCGGCGAGCGGTATCAGCTCACTCAAAGGCGGTAATACGG
TTATCCACAGAATCAGGGGATAACGCAGGAAAGAACATGTGAGCAAAAGGCCAGCAAAAGGCCAGGAACC
GTAAAAAGGCCGCGTTGCTGGCGTTTTTCCATAGGCTCCGCCCCCCTGACGAGCATCACAAAAATCGACG
CTCAAGTCAGAGGTGGCGAAACCCGACAGGACTATAAAGATACCAGGCGTTTCCCCCTGGAAGCTCCCTC
GTGCGCTCTCCTGTTCCGACCCTGCCGCTTACCGGATACCTGTCCGCCTTTCTCCCTTCGGGAAGCGTGG
CGCTTTCTCATAGCTCACGCTGTAGGTATCTCAGTTCGGTGTAGGTCGTTCGCTCCAAGCTGGGCTGTGT
GCACGAACCCCCCGTTCAGCCCGACCGCTGCGCCTTATCCGGTAACTATCGTCTTGAGTCCAACCCGGTA
AGACACGACTTATCGCCACTGGCAGCAGCCACTGGTAACAGGATTAGCAGAGCGAGGTATGTAGGCGGTG
CTACAGAGTTCTTGAAGTGGTGGCCTAACTACGGCTACACTAGAAGAACAGTATTTGGTATCTGCGCTCT
GCTGAAGCCAGTTACCTTCGGAAAAAGAGTTGGTAGCTCTTGATCCGGCAAACAAACCACCGCTGGTAGC
GGTGGTTTTTTTGTTTGCAAGCAGCAGATTACGCGCAGAAAAAAAGGATCTCAAGAAGATCCTTTGATCT
TTTCTACGGGGTCTGACGCTCAGTGGAACGAAAACTCACGTTAAGGGATTTTGGTCATGAGATTATCAAA
AAGGATCTTCACCTAGATCCTTTTAAATTAAAAATGAAGTTTTAAATCAATCTAAAGTATATATGAGTAA
ACTTGGTCTGACAGTTACCAATGCTTAATCAGTGAGGCACCTATCTCAGCGATCTGTCTATTTCGTTCAT
CCATAGTTGCCTGACTCCCCGTCGTGTAGATAACTACGATACGGGAGGGCTTACCATCTGGCCCCAGTGC
TGCAATGATACCGCGAGACCCACGCTCACCGGCTCCAGATTTATCAGCAATAAACCAGCCAGCCGGAAGG
GCCGAGCGCAGAAGTGGTCCTGCAACTTTATCCGCCTCCATCCAGTCTATTAATTGTTGCCGGGAAGCTA
GAGTAAGTAGTTCGCCAGTTAATAGTTTGCGCAACGTTGTTGCCATTGCTACAGGCATCGTGGTGTCACG
CTCGTCGTTTGGTATGGCTTCATTCAGCTCCGGTTCCCAACGATCAAGGCGAGTTACATGATCCCCCATG
TTGTGCAAAAAAGCGGTTAGCTCCTTCGGTCCTCCGATCGTTGTCAGAAGTAAGTTGGCCGCAGTGTTAT
CACTCATGGTTATGGCAGCACTGCATAATTCTCTTACTGTCATGCCATCCGTAAGATGCTTTTCTGTGAC
TGGTGAGTACTCAACCAAGTCATTCTGAGAATAGTGTATGCGGCGACCGAGTTGCTCTTGCCCGGCGTCA
ATACGGGATAATACCGCGCCACATAGCAGAACTTTAAAAGTGCTCATCATTGGAAAACGTTCTTCGGGGC
GAAAACTCTCAAGGATCTTACCGCTGTTGAGATCCAGTTCGATGTAACCCACTCGTGCACCCAACTGATC
TTCAGCATCTTTTACTTTCACCAGCGTTTCTGGGTGAGCAAAAACAGGAAGGCAAAATGCCGCAAAAAAG
GGAATAAGGGCGACACGGAAATGTTGAATACTCATACTCTTCCTTTTTCAATATTATTGAAGCATTTATC
AGGGTTATTGTCTCATGAGCGGATACATATTTGAATGTATTTAGAAAAATAAACAAATAGGGGTTCCGCG
CACATTTCCCCGAAAAGTGCCACCTG
[124 nt withheld, positions 2057-2180]
C
[91 nt withheld, positions 2182-2272]
A
[49 nt withheld, positions 2274-2322]
CCTTTGACGTTGGAGTCCACGTTCTTTAATAGTGGACTCTTGTTCCAAACTGGAACAACACTCAACCCTA
TCTCGGTCTATTCTTTTGATTTATAAGGGATTTTGCCGATTTCGGCCTATTGGTTAAAAAATGAGCTGAT
TTAACAAAAATTTAACGCGAATTTTAACAAAATATTAACGCTTACAATTTGCCATTCGCCATTCAGGCTG
CGCAACTGTTGGGAAGGGCGATCGGTGCGGGCCTCTTCGCTATTACGCCAGCCCAAGCTACCATGATAAG
TAAGTAATATTAAGGTACGGGAGGTACTTGGAGCGGCCGTCGACCTACTCTCTTCCGCATTGGAGTCGCT
TTAACTGGCCCTGGCTTTGGCAGCCTGTGCTGACCCATGCAGTCCTCCTTACCATCCCTCCCTCGACTTC
CCCTCTTCCGATGTTGAGCCCCTCCAGCCGGTCCTGGACTTTGTCTCCTTCCCTGCCCTGCCCTCTCCTG
AACCTGAGCCAGCTCCCATAGCTCAGTCTGGTCTATCTGCCTGGCCCTGGCCATTGTCACTTTGCGCTGC
CCTCCTCTCGCCCCCGAGTGCCCTTGCTGTGCCGCCGGAACTCTGCCCTCTAACGCTGCCGTCTCTCTCC
TGAGTCCGGACCACTTTGAGCTCTACTGGCTTCTGCGCCGCCTCTGGCCCACTGTTTCCCCTTCCCAGGC
AGGTCCTGCTTTCTCTGACCTGCATTCTCTCCCCTGGGCCTGTGCCGCTTTCTGTCTGCAGCTTGTGGCC
TGGGTCACCTCTACGGCTGGCCCAGATCCTTCCCTGCCGCCTCCTTCAGGTTCCGTCTTCCTCCACTCCC
TCTTCCCCTTGCTCTCTGCTGTGTTGCTGCCCAAGGATGCTCTTTCCGGAGCACTTCCTTCTCGGCGCTG
CACCACGTGATGTCCTCTGAGCGGATCCTCCCCGTGTCTGGGTCCTCTCCGGGCATCTCTCCTCCCTCAC
CCAACCCCATGCCGTCTTCACTCGCTGGGTTCCCTTTTCCTTCTCCTTCTGGGGCCTGTGCCATCTCTCG
TTTCTTAGGATGGCCTTCTCCGACGGATGTCTCCCTTGCGTCCCGCCTCCCCTTCTTGTAGGCCTGCATC
ATCACCGTTTTTCTGGACAACCCCAAAGTACCCCGTCTCCCTGGCTTTAGCCACCTCTCCATCCTCTTGC
TTTCTTTGCCTGGACACCCCGTTCTCCTGTGGATTCGGGTCACCTCTCACTCCTTTCATTTGGGCAGCTC
CCCTACCCCCCTTACCTCTCTAGTCTGTGCTAGCTCTTCCAGCCCCCTGTCATGGCATCTTCCAGGGGTC
CGAGAGCTCAGCTAGTCTTCTTCCTCCAACCCGGGCCCCTATGTCCACTTCAGGACAGCATGTTTGCTGC
CTCCAGGGATCCTGTGTCCCCGAGCTGGGACCACCTTATATTCCCAGGGCCGGTTAATGTGGCTCTGGTT
CTGGGTACTTTTATCTGTCCCCTCCACCCCACAGTGGGGCGCATGCGTGGAATTATCACCTCGAGAATAA
AATATCTTTATTTTCATTACATCTGTGTGTTGGTTTTTTGTGTGAATCGATAGTACTAACATACGCTCTC
CATCAAAACAAAACGAAACAAAACAAACTAGCAAAATAGGCTGTCCCCAGTGCAAGTGCAGGTGCCAGAA
CATTTCTCTACTAGTCGTGAGGCTCCGGTGCCCGTCAGTGGGCAGAGCGCACATCGCCCACAGTCCCCGA
GAAGTTGGGGGGAGGGGTCGGCAATTGAACCGGTGCCTAGAGAAGGTGGCGCGGGGTAAACTGGGAAAGT
GATGTCGTGTACTGGCTCCGCCTTTTTCCCGAGGGTGGGGGAGAACCGTATATAAGTGCAGTAGTCGCCG
TGAACGTTCTTTTTCGCAACGGGTTTGCCGCCAGAACACAGGTAAGTGCCGTGTGTGGTTCCCGCGGGCC
TGGCCTCTTTACGGGTTATGGCCCTTGCGTGCCTTGAATTACTTCCACCTGGCTCCAGTACGTGATTCTT
GATCCCGAGCTGGAGCCAGGGGCGGGCCTTGCGCTTTAGGAGCCCCTTCGCCTCGTGCTTGAGTTGAGGC
CTGGCCTGGGCGCTGGGGCCGCCGCGTGCGAATCTGGTGGCACCTTCGCGCCTGTCTCGCTGCTTTCGAT
AAGTCTCTAGCCATTTAAAATTTTTGATGACCTGCTGCGACGCTTTTTTTCTGGCAAGATAGTCTTGTAA
ATGCGGGCCAGGATCTGCACACTGGTATTTCGGTTTTTGGGGCCGCGGGCGGCGACGGGGCCCGTGCGTC
CCAGCGCACATGTTCGGCGAGGCGGGGCCTGCGAGCGCGGCCACCGAGAATCGGACGGGGGTAGTCTCAA
GCTGGCCGGCCTGCTCTGGTGCCTGGCCTCGCGCCGCCGTGTATCGCCCCGCCCTGGGCGGCAAGGCTGG
CCCGGTCGGCACCAGTTGCGTGAGCGGAAAGATGGCCGCTTCCCGGCCCTGCTCCAGGGGGCTCAAAATG
GAGGACGCGGCGCTCGGGAGAGCGGGCGGGTGAGTCACCCACACAAAGGAAAGGGGCCTTTCCGTCCTCA
GCCGTCGCTTCATGTGACTCCACGGAGTACCGGGCGCCGTCCAGGCACCTCGATTAGTTCTGGAGCTTTT
GGAGTACGTCGTCTTTAGGTTGGGGGGAGGGGTTTTATGCGATGGAGTTTCCCCACACTGAGTGGGTGGA
GACTGAAGTTAGGCCAGCTTGGCACTTGATGTAATTCTCCTTGGAATTTGCCCTTTTTGAGTTTGGATCT
TGGTTCATTCTCAAGCCTCAGACAGTGGTTCAAAGTTTTTTTCTTCCATTTCAGGTGTCGTGAACACGGG
CTGCAGAAGTTGGTCGTGAGGCACTGGGCAGGTAAGTATCAAGGTTACAAGACAGGTTTAAGGAGACCAA
TAGAAACTGGGCTTGTCGAGACAGAGAAGACTCTTGCGTTTCTGATAGGCACCTATTGGTCTTACTGACA
TCCACTTTGCCTTTCTCTCCACAGGTGTCCACTCCCAGTTCAATTACAGCTCTTAAGGCTAGAGTACTTA
ATACGACTCACTATAGGCTAGCGCTACCGGACTCAGATCTACCATGAACTACTTTCCCGATGAGGTCATT
GAGCACGTCTTTGATTTCGTCACAAGCCACAAGGATAGGAACGCCATTAGCCTGGTCTGTAAGAGCTGGT
ACAAGATCGAGCGGTATTCCAGACAGAAGGTGTTCATCGGCAACTGCTACGCCATCAATCCAGAGAGGCT
GCTGCGGAGATTTCCCTGTCTGAAGAGCCTGACCCTGAAGGGCAAGCCCCACTTCGCCGACTTTAACCTG
GTGCCTCACGAGTGGGGAGGATTCGTGCTGCCATGGATCGAGGCCCTGGCACGGTCCAGAGTGGGCCTGG
AGGAGCTGAGGCTGAAGCGCATGGTGGTGACAGACGAGTCTCTGGAGCTGCTGTCTCGGAGCTTCGTGAA
CTTCAAGAGCCTGGTGCTGGTGTCCTGCGAGGGCTTTACCACAGATGGCCTGGCAAGCATCGCAGCAAAC
TGTAGGCACCTGCGGGACCTGGACCTGCAGGAGAATGAGATCGACGATCACAGAGGCCAGTGGCTGTCCT
GCTTCCCCGATACCTGTACCACACTGGTGACACTGAACTTTGCCTGCCTGGAGGGCGAGACAAATCTGGT
GGCCCTGGAGAGGCTGGTGGCACGCTCTCCCAACCTGAAGAGCCTGAAGCTGAATAGGGCAGTGCCTCTG
GACGCACTGGCAAGACTGATGGCATGCGCACCACAGATCGTGGATCTGGGCGTGGGCTCCTACGAGAACG
ACCCTGATTCCGAGTCTTATCTGAAGCTGATGGCCGTGATCAAGAAGTGTACCAGCCTGCGCAGCCTGTC
CGGCTTCCTGGAGGCAGCACCTCACTGCCTGTCCGCCTTTCACCCAATCTGTCACAACCTGACATCCCTG
AATCTGTCTTACGCCGCCGAGATCCACGGCTCCCACCTGATCAAGCTGATCCAGCACTGCAAGAAGCTGC
AGAGGCTGTGGATCCTGGACTCCATCGGCGATAAGGGCCTGGAGGTGGTGGCCTCTACCTGTAAGGAGCT
GCAGGAGCTGCGCGTGTTCCCATCTGACCTGCTGGGAGGAGGAAACACCGCAGTGACAGAGGAGGGCCTG
GTGGCAATCTCTGCCGGATGCCCCAAGCTGCACAGCATCCTGTATTTTTGTCAGCAGATGACCAACGCCG
CCCTGGTGACAGTGGCCAAGAACTGCCCCAATTTCATCAGGTTTCGCCTGTGCATCCTGGAGCCCAATAA
GCCTGACCACGTGACATCTCAGCCTCTGGATGAGGGCTTCGGCGCCATCGTGAAGGCCTGCAAGAGCCTG
AGGCGCCTGTCTCTGAGCGGCCTGCTGACCGACCAGGTGTTCCTGTACATCGGCATGTATGCCAACCAGC
TGGAGATGCTGTCTATCGCCTTTGCCGGCGACACAGATAAGGGCATGCTGTACGTGCTGAATGGCTGTAA
GAAGATGAAGAAGCTGGAGATCAGAGACAGCCCTTTTGGCGATACCGCCCTGCTGGCAGACGTGAGCAAG
TATGAGACAATGCGGAGCCTGTGGATGAGCTCCTGCGAGGTGACCCTGAGCGGCTGTAAGAGACTGGCCG
AGAAGGCCCCATGGCTGAACGTGGAGATCATCAACGAGAATGACAACAATAGGATGGAGGAGAATGGCCA
CGAGGGCCGCCAGAAGGTGGATAAGCTGTATCTGTATAGGACCGTCGTCGGGACTCGGATGGATGCCCCC
CCCTTTGTCTGGATTCTGTAAGCGGCCGCTCTAGCCCAATTCCGCCCCCCCCCCTAACGTTACTGGCCGA
AGCCGCTTGGAATAAGGCCGGTGTGCGTTTGTCTATATGTTATTTTCCACCATATTGCCGTCTTTTGGCA
ATGTGAGGGCCCGGAAACCTGGCCCTGTCTTCTTGACGAGCATTCCTAGGGGTCTTTCCCCTCTCGCCAA
AGGAATGCAAGGTCTGTTGAATGTCGTGAAGGAAGCAGTTCCTCTGGAAGCTTCTTGAAGACAAACAACG
TCTGTAGCGACCCTTTGCAGGCAGCGGAACCCCCCACCTGGCGACAGGTGCCTCTGCGGCCAAAAGCCAC
GTGTATAAGATACACCTGCAAAGGCGGCACAACCCCAGTGCCACGTTGTGAGTTGGATAGTTGTGGAAAG
AGTCAAATGGCTCTCCTCAAGCGTATTCAACAAGGGGCTGAAGGATGCCCAGAAGGTACCCCATTGTATG
GGATCTGATCTGGGGCCTCGGTGCACATGCTTTACATGTGTTTAGTCGAGGTTAAAAAAACGTCTAGGCC
CCCCGAACCACGGGGACGTGGTTTTCCTTTGAAAAACACGATGATAATATGGGCACCGAGTACAAGCCCA
CGGTGCGCCTCGCCACCCGCGACGACGTCCCCCGGGCCGTACGCACCCTCGCCGCCGCGTTCGCCGACTA
CCCCGCCACGCGCCACACCGTCGACCCGGACCGCCACATCGAGCGGGTCACCGAGCTGCAAGAACTCTTC
CTCACGCGCGTCGGGCTCGACATCGGCAAGGTGTGGGTCGCGGACGACGGCGCCGCGGTGGCGGTCTGGA
CCACGCCGGAGAGCGTCGAAGCGGGGGCGGTGTTCGCCGAGATCGGCCCGCGCATGGCCGAGTTGAGCGG
TTCCCGGCTGGCCGCGCAGCAACAGATGGAAGGCCTCCTGGCGCCGCACCGGCCCAAGGAGCCCGCGTGG
TTCCTGGCCACCGTCGGCGTCTCGCCCGACCACCAGGGCAAGGGTCTGGGCAGCGCCGTCGTGCTCCCCG
GAGTGGAGGCGGCCGAGCGCGCCGGGGTGCCCGCCTTCCTGGAGACCTCCGCGCCCCGCAACCTCCCCTT
CTACGAGCGGCTCGGCTTCACCGTCACCGCCGACGTCGAGGTGCCCGAAGGACCGCGCACCTGGTGCATG
ACCCGCAAGCCCGGTGCCTGACGCCCGCCCCACGACCCGCAGCGCCCGACCGAAAGGAGCGCACGACCCC
ATGGCTCCGACCGAAGCCACCCGGGGCGGCCCCGCCGACCCCGCACCCGCCCCCGAGGCCCACCGACTCT
AGCTAGAGGATCATAATCAGCCATACCACATTTGTAGAGGTTTTACTTGCTTTAAAAAACCTCCCACACC
TCCCCCTGAACCTGAAACATAAAATGAATGCAATTGTTGTTGTTAACTTGTTTATTGCAGCTTATAATGG
TTACAAATAAAGCAATAGCATCACAAATTTCACAAATAAAGCATTTTTTTCACTGCATTCTAGTTGTGGT
TTGTCCATGCATCACTAGGGACAGGATTGGTGACAGAAAAGCCCCATCCTTAGGCCTCCTCCTTCCTAGT
CTCCTGATATTGGGTCTAACCCCCACCTCCTGTTAGGCAGATTCCTTATCTGGTGACACACCCCCATTTC
CTGGAGCCATCTCTCTCCTTGCCAGAACCTCTAAGGTTTGCTTACGATGGAGCCAGAGAGGATCCTGGGA
GGGAGAGCTTGGCAGGGGGTGGGAGGGAAGGGGGGGATGCGTGACCTGCCCGGTTCTCAGTGGCCACCCT
GCGCTACCCTCTCCCAGAACCTGAGCTGCTCTGACGCGGCTGTCTGGTGCGTTTCACTGATCCTGGTGCT
GCAGCTTCCTTACACTTCCCAAGAGGAGAAGCAGTTTGGAAAAACAAAATCAGAATAAGTTGGTCCTGAG
TTCTAACTTTGGCTCTTCACCTTTCTAGTCCCCAATTTATATTGTTCCTCCGTGCGTCAGTTTTACCTGT
GAGATAAGGCCAGTAGCCAGCCCCGTCCTGGCAGGGCTGTGGTGAGGAGGGGGGTGTCCGTGTGGAAAAC
TCCCTTTGTGAGAATGGTGCGTCCTAGGTGTTCACCAGGTCGTGGCCGCCTCTACTCCCTTTCTCTTTCT
CCATCCTTCTTTCCTTAAAGAGTCCCCAGTGCTATCTGGGACATATTCCTCCGCCCAGAGCAGGGTCCCG
CTTCCCTAAGGCCCTGCTCTGGGCTTCTGGGTTTGAGTCCTTGGCAAGCCCAGGAGAGGCGCTCAGGCTT
CCCTGTCCCCCTTCCTCGTCCACCATCTCATGCCCCTGGCTCTCCTGCCCCTTCCCTACAGGGGTTCCTG
GCTCTGCTCTTCAGACTGAGCCCCGTTCCCCTGCATCCCCGTTCCCCTGCATCCCCCTTCCCCTGCATCC
CCCAGAGGCCCCAGGCCACCTACTTGGCCTGGACCCCACGAGAGGCCACCCCAGCCCTGTCTACCAGGCT
GCCTTTTGGGTGGATTCTCCTCCAACTGTGGGGTGACTGCTTGGCAAACTCACTCTTCGGGGTATCCCAG
GAGGCCTGGAGCATTGGGGTGGGCTGGGGTTCAGAGAGGAGGGATTCCCTTCTCAGGTTACGTGGCCAAG
AAGCAGGGGAGCTGGGTTTGGGTCAGGTCTGGGTGTGGGGTGACCAGCTTATGCTGTTTGCCCAGGACAG
CCTAGTTTTAGCGCTGAAACCCTCAGTCCTAGGAAAACAGGGATGGTTGGTCACTGTCTCTGGGCTCGAC
Features (pLannotate 1.2.2; 20 found; start..end, strand, type, name):
    306..894     -  rep_origin     ori: high-copy-number ColE1/pMB1/pBR322/pUC origin of replication
   1065..1925    -  CDS            AmpR: β-lactamase; bla; confers resistance to ampicillin, carbenicillin, and related antibiotics
   1926..2030    -  promoter       AmpR promoter: bla
   2057..2485    +  rep_origin     f1 ori (sequence partly withheld): f1 bacteriophage origin of replication; arrow indicates direction of (+) strand synthesis
   2517..2584    -  CDS            lacZα (fragment): LacZα fragment of β-galactosidase; lacZ fragment
   3211..3712    +  misc_feature   HA-L: left homology arm from the adeno-associated virus integration site (AAVS1) within intron 1 of the human PPP1R12C gene
   3858..3906    +  polyA_signal   poly(A) signal: synthetic polyadenylation signal
   3920..4011    +  misc_feature   pause site: RNA polymerase II transcriptional pause signal from the human α2 globin gene
   4023..5185    +  promoter       EF-1α promoter: strong constitutive promoter for human elongation factor EF-1α
   5224..5356    +  intron         chimeric intron: chimera between introns from human β-globin and immunoglobulin heavy chain genes
   5401..5419    +  promoter       T7 promoter: promoter for bacteriophage T7 RNA polymerase
   5419..5442    +  misc_feature   MCS (fragment): multiple cloning site
   5446..7170    +  CDS            AFB2: AFB2_ARATH - Also known as LRF2. Experimental evidence at protein level: Swiss-Prot protein existence level 1. Component of SCF(ASK-cullin-F-box) E3 ubiquitin ligase complexes, which may mediate the ubiquitination and subsequent proteasomal degradation of target proteins. Confers sensitivity to the virulent bacterial pathogen P.syringae (By similarity). Auxin receptor that mediates Aux/IAA proteins proteasomal degradation and auxin- regulated transcription. Involved in embryogenesis regulation by auxin. From Arabidopsis thaliana (Mouse-ear cress).
   7297..7759    +  misc_feature   IRES: internal ribosome entry site (IRES) of the encephalomyocarditis virus (EMCV)
   7767..8363    +  CDS            PuroR: puromycin N-acetyltransferase; pac from Streptomyces alboniger; confers resistance to puromycin
   8413..8478    +  CDS            dmpM (fragment): DMPM_STRAD - Protein inferred from homology: Swiss-Prot protein existence level 3. From Streptomyces alboniger.
   8491..8574    +  CDS            large T antigen (fragment): large T antigen from SV40 (simian virus 40)
   8597..8678    +  polyA_signal   SV40 poly(A) signal: SV40 polyadenylation signal
   8706..9542    +  misc_feature   HA-R: right homology arm from the adeno-associated virus integration site (AAVS1) within intron 1 of the human PPP1R12C gene
   9948..126     +  CDS            TcR (fragment) (across the origin): tetracycline efflux protein; tet; confers resistance to tetracycline
