[The description below was written by a language model from this plasmid's Addgene catalogue record, the feature table of its GenBank file and pLannotate feature annotations shown in this document.]
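Description:
pSH-EFIRES-P-AtAFB2 is a 9,952 bp donor plasmid for site-specific integration of an expression cassette into the human AAVS1 safe harbor locus, which lies within intron 1 of PPP1R12C. It is built on the pSH-EFIRES-P backbone and is propagated in E. coli through a high-copy ColE1/pUC-type origin with ampicillin selection from the bla gene. An f1 phage origin is also present. Small lacZα, tetracycline-resistance, dmpM and SV40 large T fragments flagged by automated annotation are likely leftovers of backbone assembly rather than functional parts.

The payload sits between left and right AAVS1 homology arms of roughly 1.2 kb each. These arms direct homology-directed repair when the locus is cut by a CRISPR or TALEN nuclease supplied separately; no nuclease is encoded on this plasmid. Just inside the left arm, a synthetic poly(A) signal and an α2-globin transcriptional pause site help insulate the cassette from read-through transcription of the host gene. The human EF-1α promoter with its intron A, followed by a chimeric β-globin/immunoglobulin intron, then drives a single bicistronic transcript. The first cistron is an untagged, codon-optimized Arabidopsis thaliana AFB2 (auxin signaling F-box 2) coding sequence of 1,728 bp. It is followed by an EMCV IRES, puromycin N-acetyltransferase and an SV40 poly(A) signal. Because puromycin resistance is translated from the same mRNA, drug selection enriches for cells that express AFB2. A T7 promoter lies upstream of the insert.

AFB2 is an auxin receptor F-box protein that assembles into SCF E3 ubiquitin ligase complexes and targets Aux/IAA degron-bearing proteins for proteasomal degradation. The construct is used to make stable human cell lines for auxin-inducible degron experiments, in a system described as having low basal degradation.
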