Addgene plasmid #129715: pSH-EFIRES-P-AtAFB2
Purpose: AAVS1 safe harbor targeting vector expressing AtAFB2
Depositing lab: Elina Ikonen. Depositing organization: University of Helsinki. Publication: An efficient auxin-inducible degron system with low basal degradation in human cells. Li S, Prasanna X, Salo VT, Vattulainen I, Ikonen E. Nat Methods. 2019 Aug 26. pii: 10.1038/s41592-019-0512-x. doi: 10.1038/s41592-019-0512-x. PubMed 31451765.
Backbone
  Vector backbone: pSH-EFIRES-P
  Backbone size w/o insert (bp): 8200
  Total vector size (bp): 9952
  Vector type: Mammalian Expression, CRISPR, TALEN ; Human safe harbor locus (A AVS1) site-specific integration
  Selectable markers: Puromycin
Growth in bacteria
  Bacterial resistance: Ampicillin, 100 μg/mL
  Growth temperature: 37°C
  Growth strain: DH5alpha
  Copy number: High Copy
Gene/Insert
  Gene/Insert name: AFB2 (alt name: auxin signaling F-box 2)
  Species: A. thaliana (mustard weed)
  Insert size (bp): 1728
  Mutation: codon optimized
  Entrez Gene: AFB2 (a.k.a. AT3G26810, auxin signaling F-box 2)
  Promoter: EF1a
  Tag / fusion protein: no
  Cloning method: Restriction Enzyme; 5′ cloning site BglII (not destroyed); 3′ cloning site NotI (not destroyed)
  Sequencing primers: 5′ tctctccacaggtgtccact; 3′ acaccggccttattccaagc
Resource information
  A portion of this plasmid was derived from a plasmid made by: AtAFB2 codon-optimized and synthesized by Genscript.
Terms and licenses: Academic/Nonprofit Terms; Industry Terms: Not Available to Industry
How to cite: pSH-EFIRES-P-AtAFB2 was a gift from Elina Ikonen (Addgene plasmid # 129715 ; http://n2t.net/addgene:129715 ; RRID:Addgene_129715)
